Addgene plasmid #43087: I-CTTA
Depositing lab: Chad Cowan & Kiran Musunuru. Depositing organization: Harvard University. Publication: A TALEN Genome-Editing System for Generating Human Stem Cell-Based Disease Models. Ding Q, Lee YK, Schaefer EA, Peters DT, Veres A, Kim K, Kuperwasser N, Motola DL, Meissner TB, Hendriks WT, Trevisan M, Gupta RM, Moisan A, Banks E, Friesen M, Schinzel RT, Xia F, Tang A, Xia Y, Figueroa E, Wann A, Ahfeldt T, Daheron L, Zhang F, Rubin LL, Peng LF, Chung RT, Musunuru K, Cowan CA. Cell Stem Cell. 2012 Dec 12. pii: S1934-5909(12)00645-5. doi: 10.1016/j.stem.2012.11.011. PubMed 23246482.
Backbone
  Vector backbone: pCRII-TOPO
  Backbone manufacturer: Invitrogen
  Backbone size w/o insert (bp): 3973
  Vector type: Bacterial Cloning
Growth in bacteria
  Bacterial resistance: Ampicillin and Kanamycin, 100 & 50 μg/mL
  Growth temperature: 37°C
  Growth strain: Top10
  Copy number: High Copy
Gene/Insert
  Gene/Insert name: I-CTTA
  Species: Synthetic
  Insert size (bp): 424
  Cloning method: TOPO Cloning
  Sequencing primers: 5′ T7; 3′ M13-rev
Terms and licenses: Academic/Nonprofit Terms; Industry Terms: Not Available to Industry
How to cite: I-CTTA was a gift from Chad Cowan & Kiran Musunuru (Addgene plasmid # 43087 ; http://n2t.net/addgene:43087 ; RRID:Addgene_43087)
