[The description below was written by a language model from this plasmid's Addgene catalogue record.]
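Description:
I-CTTA is a bacterial cloning plasmid built on the commercial pCRII-TOPO backbone (about 3.97 kb without insert), into which a 424 bp synthetic insert was placed by TOPO cloning. It is a high-copy plasmid maintained in E. coli and carries both ampicillin and kanamycin resistance, so either or both drugs can be used for selection. The record lists T7 and M13-reverse as the sequencing primers, consistent with the insert sitting in the standard pCRII-TOPO cloning site flanked by those priming sites. No feature table is supplied, so other backbone elements such as the origin of replication are not itemised here.

The insert is named only "I-CTTA" and described as synthetic; the record does not spell out its composition. The plasmid was deposited in connection with a TALEN genome-editing system developed for generating human stem cell-based disease models. In that context, the name and size suggest a pre-assembled block of four TALE repeat units recognising the bases C, T, T and A, with the "I" prefix probably marking its position in an ordered assembly scheme. This reading is an inference from the name, the insert length (roughly four repeats of about 100 bp each) and the associated publication title, not something stated in the catalogue fields.

The plasmid has no stated promoter driving expression of the insert and no mammalian elements. It is best regarded as a storage and propagation vector, one member of a library of modular parts from which full-length TALE DNA-binding arrays would be assembled into a separate nuclease expression vector.
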