>Addgene plasmid #43087 | I-CTTA | depositor partial sequence | sequence record 58352 | I-CTTA sequence 424 bps
CGTCTCCTGACCCCAGAGCAGGTCGTGGCGATCGCAAGCCACGACGGAGGAAAGCAAGCCTTGGAAACAG
TACAGAGGCTGTTGCCTGTGCTGTGCCAAGCGCACGGACTCACCCCAGAGCAGGTCGTGGCCATTGCCTC
GAATGGAGGGGGCAAACAGGCGTTGGAAACCGTACAACGATTGCTGCCGGTGCTGTGCCAAGCGCACGGC
CTCACCCCAGAGCAGGTCGTGGCCATTGCCTCGAATGGAGGGGGCAAACAGGCGTTGGAAACCGTACAAC
GATTGCTGCCGGTGCTGTGCCAAGCGCACGGATTAACCCCAGAGCAGGTCGTGGCAATCGCCTCCAACAT
TGGCGGGAAACAGGCACTCGAGACTGTCCAGCGCCTGCTTCCCGTGCTGTGCCAAGCGCACGGCTTAAGA
GACG
