>Addgene plasmid #43087 | I-CTTA | addgene partial sequence | sequence record 60384 | M13-F20 5'-TGTAAAACGACGGCCAGT-3'
CTATAGGGCGAATTGGGCCCTCTAGATGCATGCTCGAGCGGCCGCCAGTGTGATGGATATCTGCAGAATT
CGCCCTTATATAGATGCCGTCCTAGCGCGTCTCCTGACCCCAGAGCAGGTCGTGGCGATCGCAAGCCACG
ACGGAGGAAAGCAAGCCTTGGAAACAGTACAGAGGCTGTTGCCTGTGCTGTGCCAAGCGCACGGACTCAC
CCCAGAGCAGGTCGTGGCCATTGCCTCGAATGGAGGGGGCAAACAGGCGTTGGAAACCGTACAACGATTG
CTGCCGGTGCTGTGCCAAGCGCACGGCCTCACCCCAGAGCAGGTCGTGGCCATTGCCTCGAATGGAGGGG
GCAAACAGGCGTTGGAAACCGTACAACGATTGCTGCCGGTGCTGTGCCAAGCGCACGGATTAACCCCAGA
GCAGGTCGTGGCAATCGCCTCCAACATTGGCGGGAAACAGGCACTCGAGACTGTCCAGCGCCTGCTTCCC
GTGCTGTGCCAAGCGCACGGCTTAAGAGACGTGGGCACAGGAAAGATACTTAAGGGCGAATTCCAGCACA
CTGGCGGCCGTTACTAGTGGATCCGAGCTCGGTACCAAGCTTGGCGTAATCATGGTCATAGCTGTTTCCT
GTGTGAAATTGTTATCCGCTCACAATTCCACACAACATACGAGCCGGAAGCATAAAGTGTAAAGCCTGGG
GTGCCTAATGAGTGAGCTAACTCACATTAATTGCGTTGCGCTCACTGCCCGCTTTCCAGTCGGGAAACCT
GTCGTGCCAGCTGCATTAATGAATCGGCCAACGCGCGGGGAGAGGCGGTTTGCGTATTGGGCGCTCTTCC
GCTTCCTCGCTCACTGACTCGCTGCGCTCGGTCGTTCGGCTGCGGCGAGCGGTATCAGCTCACTCAAAGG
CGGTAATACGGTTATCCACAGAATCAGGGGATAACGCAGGAAAGAACATG
